Addgene plasmid #43404: II-GTGC
Depositing lab: Chad Cowan & Kiran Musunuru. Depositing organization: Harvard University. Publication: A TALEN Genome-Editing System for Generating Human Stem Cell-Based Disease Models. Ding Q, Lee YK, Schaefer EA, Peters DT, Veres A, Kim K, Kuperwasser N, Motola DL, Meissner TB, Hendriks WT, Trevisan M, Gupta RM, Moisan A, Banks E, Friesen M, Schinzel RT, Xia F, Tang A, Xia Y, Figueroa E, Wann A, Ahfeldt T, Daheron L, Zhang F, Rubin LL, Peng LF, Chung RT, Musunuru K, Cowan CA. Cell Stem Cell. 2012 Dec 12. pii: S1934-5909(12)00645-5. doi: 10.1016/j.stem.2012.11.011. PubMed 23246482.
Backbone
  Vector backbone: pCRII-TOPO
  Backbone manufacturer: Invitrogen
  Backbone size w/o insert (bp): 3973
  Vector type: Bacterial Cloning
Growth in bacteria
  Bacterial resistance: Ampicillin and Kanamycin, 100 & 50 μg/mL
  Growth temperature: 37°C
  Growth strain: Top10
  Copy number: High Copy
Gene/Insert
  Gene/Insert name: II-GTGC
  Species: Synthetic
  Insert size (bp): 426
  Cloning method: TOPO Cloning
  Sequencing primers: 5′ T7; 3′ M13-rev
Terms and licenses: Academic/Nonprofit Terms; Industry Terms: Not Available to Industry
How to cite: II-GTGC was a gift from Chad Cowan & Kiran Musunuru (Addgene plasmid # 43404 ; http://n2t.net/addgene:43404 ; RRID:Addgene_43404)
