[The description below was written by a language model from this plasmid's Addgene catalogue record.]
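Description:
II-GTGC is a bacterial cloning plasmid built on the commercial pCRII-TOPO backbone (about 4 kb without insert), into which a 426 bp synthetic fragment was introduced by TOPO cloning. It is a high-copy plasmid propagated in E. coli and carries both ampicillin and kanamycin resistance, so either or both drugs can be used for selection. The insert sits between the T7 and M13-reverse priming sites of the vector's multiple cloning region, which are the sites listed for sequence verification. No feature table accompanies the record, so the exact arrangement of backbone elements and the internal structure of the insert are not documented here.

The insert is named only "II-GTGC" and is described as synthetic. The associated work describes a TALEN genome-editing platform for generating human stem cell-based disease models. In that context, the name and size suggest a pre-assembled block of four TAL effector repeat modules recognising the bases G, T, G and C, with "II" probably marking the block's position in an ordered assembly. This is an inference; the record does not spell out the repeat composition, the repeat variable diresidues, or any flanking restriction sites used for assembly. The plasmid has no stated eukaryotic promoter, tag or reporter and is not an expression construct. It most likely serves as a storage and amplification vector in a library of such multimer parts, from which the fragment would be released and joined with others to build a full-length TALE DNA-binding array in a separate nuclease destination vector.
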