>Addgene plasmid #43404 | II-GTGC | depositor partial sequence | sequence record 58669 | II-GTGC sequence 426 bps
CGTCTCGCTTAACCCCAGAGCAGGTCGTGGCAATCGCGAGCAATAACGGCGGAAAACAGGCTTTGGAAAC
GGTGCAGAGGCTCCTTCCAGTGCTGTGCCAAGCGCACGGACTCACCCCAGAGCAGGTCGTGGCCATTGCC
TCGAATGGAGGGGGCAAACAGGCGTTGGAAACCGTACAACGATTGCTGCCGGTGCTGTGCCAAGCGCACG
GCCTCACCCCAGAGCAGGTCGTGGCAATCGCGAGCAATAACGGCGGAAAACAGGCTTTGGAAACGGTGCA
GAGGCTCCTTCCAGTGCTGTGCCAAGCGCACGGATTAACCCCAGAGCAGGTCGTGGCGATCGCAAGCCAC
GATGGAGGAAAGCAAGCCTTGGAAACAGTACAGAGGCTGTTGCCTGTGCTGTGCCAAGCGCACGGGCTCA
GAGACG
