>Addgene plasmid #43404 | II-GTGC | addgene partial sequence | sequence record 60909 | M13-F20 5'-TGTAAAACGACGGCCAGT-3'
CTATAGGGCGAATTGGGCCCTCTAGATGCATGCTCGAGCGGCCGCCAGTGTGATGGATATCTGCAGAATT
CGCCCTTGCCGTCCTAGCGCGTCTCGCTTAACCCCAGAGCAGGTCGTGGCAATCGCGAGCAATAACGGCG
GAAAACAGGCTTTGGAAACGGTGCAGAGGCTCCTTCCAGTGCTGTGCCAAGCGCACGGACTCACCCCAGA
GCAGGTCGTGGCCATTGCCTCGAATGGAGGGGGCAAACAGGCGTTGGAAACCGTACAACGATTGCTGCCG
GTGCTGTGCCAAGCGCACGGCCTCACCCCAGAGCAGGTCGTGGCAATCGCGAGCAATAACGGCGGAAAAC
AGGCTTTGGAAACGGTGCAGAGGCTCCTTCCAGTGCTGTGCCAAGCGCACGGATTAACCCCAGAGCAGGT
CGTGGCGATCGCAAGCCACGATGGAGGAAAGCAAGCCTTGGAAACAGTACAGAGGCTGTTGCCTGTGCTG
TGCCAAGCGCACGGGCTCAGAGACGTGGGCACAGGAAAGAAGGGCGAATTCCAGCACACTGGCGGCCGTT
ACTAGTGGATCCGAGCTCGGTACCAAGCTTGATGCATAGCTTGAGTATTCTATAGTGTCACCTAAATAGC
TTGGCGTAATCATGGTCATAGCTGTTTCCTGTGTGAAATTGTTATCCGCTCACAATTCCACACAACATAC
GAGCCGGAAGCATAAAGTGTAAAGCCTGGGGTGCCTAATGAGTGAGCTAACTCACATTAATTGCGTTGCG
CTCACTGCCCGCTTTCCAGTCGGGAAACCTGTCGTGCCAGCTGCATTAATGAATCGGCCAACGCGCGGGG
AGAGGCGGTTTGCGTATTGGGCGCTCTTCCGCTTCCTCGCTCACTGACTCGCTGCGCTCGGTCGTTCGGC
TGCGGCGAGCGGTATCAGCTCACTCAAAGGCGGTAATACGGTTATCCACAGAATCAGGGGATAACGCAGG
AAAGAAC
